Addgene plasmid #75525: VRK1 gRNA (BRDN0001149172)
Purpose: 3rd generation lentiviral gRNA plasmid targeting human VRK1
Depositing lab: John Doench & David Root. Depositing organization: Broad Institute. Publication: Optimized sgRNA design to maximize activity and minimize off-target effects of CRISPR-Cas9. Doench JG, Fusi N, Sullender M, Hegde M, Vaimberg EW, Donovan KF, Smith I, Tothova Z, Wilen C, Orchard R, Virgin HW, Listgarten J, Root DE. Nat Biotechnol. 2016 Jan 18. doi: 10.1038/nbt.3437. PubMed 26780180.
Backbone
  Vector backbone: lentiGuide-Puro
  Backbone manufacturer: Zhang Lab (Addgene plasmid # 52963)
  Vector type: Mammalian Expression, Lentiviral, CRISPR
  Selectable markers: Puromycin
Growth in bacteria
  Bacterial resistance: Ampicillin, 100 μg/mL
  Growth temperature: 37°C
  Growth strain: DH5alpha
  Copy number: High Copy
Gene/Insert
  Gene/Insert name: VRK1 (alt names: VRK1; NM_003384.2)
  gRNA/shRNA sequence: CTGGGCAGTACCGATAAGCA
  Species: H. sapiens (human)
  Entrez Gene: VRK1 (a.k.a. PCH1, PCH1A)
  Promoter: hU6
  Cloning method: Unknown
  Sequencing primers: 5′ U6-F; 3′ pS2-R
Terms and licenses: Academic/Nonprofit Terms; Industry Terms: Not Available to Industry
Depositor comments: The gRNA was designed to target the following Genbank reference sequence(s): NM_003384.2. Note that this plasmid does NOT contain Cas9. It should be used in conjunction with lentiCas9-Blast (Addgene #52962) or otherwise with cell lines already expressing Cas9. Browse the full kinome gRNA library at http://www.addgene.org/pooled-library/broadgpp-human-kinome/ or visit http://www.broadinstitute.org/rnai/public/ for detailed protocols and information.
How to cite: VRK1 gRNA (BRDN0001149172) was a gift from John Doench & David Root (Addgene plasmid # 75525 ; http://n2t.net/addgene:75525 ; RRID:Addgene_75525)
