[The description below was written by a language model from this plasmid's Addgene catalogue record and pLannotate feature annotations shown in this document.]
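Description:
VRK1 gRNA (BRDN0001149172) is a third-generation lentiviral CRISPR guide plasmid built on the lentiGuide-Puro backbone. It expresses a single guide RNA against human VRK1, designed against the NM_003384.2 reference transcript. In bacteria it is maintained as a high-copy plasmid through a ColE1/pUC-type origin and selected with ampicillin via the β-lactamase gene. The backbone also carries an f1 origin, an SV40 origin and poly(A) signal, and remnants of a lac cloning region with flanking T3 and T7 promoters.

The lentiviral portion starts with an RSV promoter fused to a truncated HIV-1 5' LTR, which makes genomic RNA production in packaging cells Tat-independent. This is followed by the Ψ packaging signal with a partial gag sequence, the RRE for Rev-dependent nuclear export, and a cPPT/CTS element that aids nuclear import of the provirus. A ΔU3 self-inactivating 3' LTR closes the transfer cassette.

Two expression units sit between the LTRs. The human U6 RNA polymerase III promoter drives the VRK1-specific spacer joined to the Streptococcus pyogenes Cas9 guide scaffold. The EF-1α core promoter with its intron A drives puromycin N-acetyltransferase for selecting transduced mammalian cells, and a WPRE enhances expression of that transcript.

The plasmid does not encode Cas9, so it is meant to be used with a separate Cas9 lentivector or in cells that already express Cas9. It belongs to a human kinome guide collection associated with work on optimised sgRNA design, and its typical use is VRK1 knockout or loss-of-function studies in human cells.
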