Features (pLannotate 1.2.2; 29 found; start..end, strand, type, name):
     14..80      +  CDS            small t antigen (fragment): SV40 (simian virus 40) small t antigen
    106..317     +  promoter       EF-1α core promoter: core promoter for human elongation factor EF-1α
    318..1256    +  intron         EF-1α intron A: intron upstream of the start codon of human EF-1α
   1278..1877    +  CDS            PuroR (fragment): puromycin N-acetyltransferase; pac from Streptomyces; confers resistance to puromycin
   1893..2481    +  misc_feature   WPRE: woodchuck hepatitis virus posttranscriptional regulatory element
   2532..2551    +  misc_feature   cPPT/CTS (fragment): central polypurine tract and central termination sequence of HIV-1
   2553..2786    +  LTR            3' LTR (ΔU3): self-inactivating 3' long terminal repeat (LTR) from HIV-1
   2864..2985    +  polyA_signal   SV40 poly(A) signal: SV40 polyadenylation signal
   3025..3160    +  rep_origin     SV40 ori: SV40 origin of replication
   3181..3199    -  promoter       T7 promoter: promoter for bacteriophage T7 RNA polymerase
   3207..3362    +  CDS            lacZα (fragment): LacZα fragment of β-galactosidase; lacZ fragment
   3367..3795    +  rep_origin     f1 ori (sequence partly withheld): f1 bacteriophage origin of replication; arrow indicates direction of (+) strand synthesis
   3848..3952    +  promoter       AmpR promoter: bla
   3953..4813    +  CDS            AmpR: β-lactamase; bla; confers resistance to ampicillin, carbenicillin, and related antibiotics
   4984..5572    +  rep_origin     ori: high-copy-number ColE1/pMB1/pBR322/pUC origin of replication
   5755..5847    +  CDS            lacI (fragment): lac repressor; lacI; The lac repressor binds to the lac operator to inhibit transcription in E. coli. This inhibition can be relieved by adding lactose or isopropyl-β-D-thiogalactopyranoside (IPTG).
   5860..5881    +  protein_bind   CAP binding site: CAP binding activates transcription in the presence of cAMP. E. coli catabolite activator protein
   5896..5926    +  promoter       lac promoter: promoter for the E. coli lac operon
   5934..5950    +  protein_bind   lac operator: The lac repressor binds to the lac operator to inhibit transcription in E. coli. This inhibition can be relieved by adding lactose or isopropyl-β-D-thiogalactopyranoside (IPTG). lac repressor encoded by lacI
   5995..6013    +  promoter       T3 promoter: promoter for bacteriophage T3 RNA polymerase
   6041..6267    +  promoter       RSV promoter: Rous sarcoma virus enhancer/promoter
   6268..6448    +  LTR            5' LTR (truncated): truncated 5' long terminal repeat (LTR) from HIV-1
   6495..6620    +  misc_feature   HIV-1 Ψ: packaging signal of human immunodeficiency virus type 1
   6604..6967    +  CDS            HIV-1 gag (fragment): gag protein from human immunodeficiency virus 1; gag
   7113..7346    +  misc_feature   RRE: The Rev response element (RRE) of HIV-1 allows for Rev-dependent mRNA export from the nucleus to the cytoplasm.
   7723..7749    +  CDS            Rev (fragment): human immunodeficiency virus 1 (HIV-1) Rev protein; rev; enhances nuclear export of unspliced and incompletely spliced viral mRNAs
   7753..7993    +  promoter       U6 promoter: RNA polymerase III promoter for human U6 snRNA
   8023..8098    +  misc_RNA       gRNA scaffold: guide RNA scaffold for the Streptococcus pyogenes CRISPR/Cas9 system
   8154..8271    +  misc_feature   cPPT/CTS: central polypurine tract and central termination sequence of HIV-1
>Addgene plasmid #75525 | VRK1 gRNA (BRDN0001149172) | addgene full sequence | sequence record 184054 | Addgene Assembled Sequence
CCCGGGTGCAAAGATGGATAAAGTTTTAAACAGAGAGGAATCTTTGCAGCTAATGGACCTTCTAGGTCTT
GAAAGGAGTGGGAATTGGCTCCGGTGCCCGTCAGTGGGCAGAGCGCACATCGCCCACAGTCCCCGAGAAG
TTGGGGGGAGGGGTCGGCAATTGATCCGGTGCCTAGAGAAGGTGGCGCGGGGTAAACTGGGAAAGTGATG
TCGTGTACTGGCTCCGCCTTTTTCCCGAGGGTGGGGGAGAACCGTATATAAGTGCAGTAGTCGCCGTGAA
CGTTCTTTTTCGCAACGGGTTTGCCGCCAGAACACAGGTAAGTGCCGTGTGTGGTTCCCGCGGGCCTGGC
CTCTTTACGGGTTATGGCCCTTGCGTGCCTTGAATTACTTCCACCTGGCTGCAGTACGTGATTCTTGATC
CCGAGCTTCGGGTTGGAAGTGGGTGGGAGAGTTCGAGGCCTTGCGCTTAAGGAGCCCCTTCGCCTCGTGC
TTGAGTTGAGGCCTGGCCTGGGCGCTGGGGCCGCCGCGTGCGAATCTGGTGGCACCTTCGCGCCTGTCTC
GCTGCTTTCGATAAGTCTCTAGCCATTTAAAATTTTTGATGACCTGCTGCGACGCTTTTTTTCTGGCAAG
ATAGTCTTGTAAATGCGGGCCAAGATCTGCACACTGGTATTTCGGTTTTTGGGGCCGCGGGCGGCGACGG
GGCCCGTGCGTCCCAGCGCACATGTTCGGCGAGGCGGGGCCTGCGAGCGCGGCCACCGAGAATCGGACGG
GGGTAGTCTCAAGCTGGCCGGCCTGCTCTGGTGCCTGGCCTCGCGCCGCCGTGTATCGCCCCGCCCTGGG
CGGCAAGGCTGGCCCGGTCGGCACCAGTTGCGTGAGCGGAAAGATGGCCGCTTCCCGGCCCTGCTGCAGG
GAGCTCAAAATGGAGGACGCGGCGCTCGGGAGAGCGGGCGGGTGAGTCACCCACACAAAGGAAAAGGGCC
TTTCCGTCCTCAGCCGTCGCTTCATGTGACTCCACGGAGTACCGGGCGCCGTCCAGGCACCTCGATTAGT
TCTCGAGCTTTTGGAGTACGTCGTCTTTAGGTTGGGGGGAGGGGTTTTATGCGATGGAGTTTCCCCACAC
TGAGTGGGTGGAGACTGAAGTTAGGCCAGCTTGGCACTTGATGTAATTCTCCTTGGAATTTGCCCTTTTT
GAGTTTGGATCTTGGTTCATTCTCAAGCCTCAGACAGTGGTTCAAAGTTTTTTTCTTCCATTTCAGGTGT
CGTGACGTACGGCCACCATGACCGAGTACAAGCCCACGGTGCGCCTCGCCACCCGCGACGACGTCCCCAG
GGCCGTACGCACCCTCGCCGCCGCGTTCGCCGACTACCCCGCCACGCGCCACACCGTCGATCCGGACCGC
CACATCGAGCGGGTCACCGAGCTGCAAGAACTCTTCCTCACGCGCGTCGGGCTCGACATCGGCAAGGTGT
GGGTCGCGGACGACGGCGCCGCCGTGGCGGTCTGGACCACGCCGGAGAGCGTCGAAGCGGGGGCGGTGTT
CGCCGAGATCGGCCCGCGCATGGCCGAGTTGAGCGGTTCCCGGCTGGCCGCGCAGCAACAGATGGAAGGC
CTCCTGGCGCCGCACCGGCCCAAGGAGCCCGCGTGGTTCCTGGCCACCGTCGGAGTCTCGCCCGACCACC
AGGGCAAGGGTCTGGGCAGCGCCGTCGTGCTCCCCGGAGTGGAGGCGGCCGAGCGCGCCGGGGTGCCCGC
CTTCCTGGAGACCTCCGCGCCCCGCAACCTCCCCTTCTACGAGCGGCTCGGCTTCACCGTCACCGCCGAC
GTCGAGGTGCCCGAAGGACCGCGCACCTGGTGCATGACCCGCAAGCCCGGTGCCTGAACGCGTTAAGTCG
ACAATCAACCTCTGGATTACAAAATTTGTGAAAGATTGACTGGTATTCTTAACTATGTTGCTCCTTTTAC
GCTATGTGGATACGCTGCTTTAATGCCTTTGTATCATGCTATTGCTTCCCGTATGGCTTTCATTTTCTCC
TCCTTGTATAAATCCTGGTTGCTGTCTCTTTATGAGGAGTTGTGGCCCGTTGTCAGGCAACGTGGCGTGG
TGTGCACTGTGTTTGCTGACGCAACCCCCACTGGTTGGGGCATTGCCACCACCTGTCAGCTCCTTTCCGG
GACTTTCGCTTTCCCCCTCCCTATTGCCACGGCGGAACTCATCGCCGCCTGCCTTGCCCGCTGCTGGACA
GGGGCTCGGCTGTTGGGCACTGACAATTCCGTGGTGTTGTCGGGGAAATCATCGTCCTTTCCTTGGCTGC
TCGCCTGTGTTGCCACCTGGATTCTGCGCGGGACGTCCTTCTGCTACGTCCCTTCGGCCCTCAATCCAGC
GGACCTTCCTTCCCGCGGCCTGCTGCCGGCTCTGCGGCCTCTTCCGCGTCTTCGCCTTCGCCCTCAGACG
AGTCGGATCTCCCTTTGGGCCGCCTCCCCGCGTCGACTTTAAGACCAATGACTTACAAGGCAGCTGTAGA
TCTTAGCCACTTTTTAAAAGAAAAGGGGGGACTGGAAGGGCTAATTCACTCCCAACGAAGACAAGATCTG
CTTTTTGCTTGTACTGGGTCTCTCTGGTTAGACCAGATCTGAGCCTGGGAGCTCTCTGGCTAACTAGGGA
ACCCACTGCTTAAGCCTCAATAAAGCTTGCCTTGAGTGCTTCAAGTAGTGTGTGCCCGTCTGTTGTGTGA
CTCTGGTAACTAGAGATCCCTCAGACCCTTTTAGTCAGTGTGGAAAATCTCTAGCAGTACGTATAGTAGT
TCATGTCATCTTATTATTCAGTATTTATAACTTGCAAAGAAATGAATATCAGAGAGTGAGAGGAACTTGT
TTATTGCAGCTTATAATGGTTACAAATAAAGCAATAGCATCACAAATTTCACAAATAAAGCATTTTTTTC
ACTGCATTCTAGTTGTGGTTTGTCCAAACTCATCAATGTATCTTATCATGTCTGGCTCTAGCTATCCCGC
CCCTAACTCCGCCCATCCCGCCCCTAACTCCGCCCAGTTCCGCCCATTCTCCGCCCCATGGCTGACTAAT
TTTTTTTATTTATGCAGAGGCCGAGGCCGCCTCGGCCTCTGAGCTATTCCAGAAGTAGTGAGGAGGCTTT
TTTGGAGGCCTAGGGACGTACCCAATTCGCCCTATAGTGAGTCGTATTACGCGCGCTCACTGGCCGTCGT
TTTACAACGTCGTGACTGGGAAAACCCTGGCGTTACCCAACTTAATCGCCTTGCAGCACATCCCCCTTTC
GCCAGCTGGCGTAATAGCGAAGAGGCCCGCACCGATCGCCCTTCCCAACAGTTGCGCAGCCTGAATGGCG
AATGGG
[124 nt withheld, positions 3367-3490]
C
[91 nt withheld, positions 3492-3582]
A
[49 nt withheld, positions 3584-3632]
CCTTTGACGTTGGAGTCCACGTTCTTT
[37 nt withheld, positions 3660-3696]
ACCCTATCTCGGTCTATTCTTTTGATTTATAAGGGATTTTGCCGATTTCGGCCTATTGGTTAAAAAATGA
GCTGATTTAACAAAAATTTAACGCGAATTTTAACAAAATATTAACGCTTACAATTTAGGTGGCACTTTTC
GGGGAAATGTGCGCGGAACCCCTATTTGTTTATTTTTCTAAATACATTCAAATATGTATCCGCTCATGAG
ACAATAACCCTGATAAATGCTTCAATAATATTGAAAAAGGAAGAGTATGAGTATTCAACATTTCCGTGTC
GCCCTTATTCCCTTTTTTGCGGCATTTTGCCTTCCTGTTTTTGCTCACCCAGAAACGCTGGTGAAAGTAA
AAGATGCTGAAGATCAGTTGGGTGCACGAGTGGGTTACATCGAACTGGATCTCAACAGCGGTAAGATCCT
TGAGAGTTTTCGCCCCGAAGAACGTTTTCCAATGATGAGCACTTTTAAAGTTCTGCTATGTGGCGCGGTA
TTATCCCGTATTGACGCCGGGCAAGAGCAACTCGGTCGCCGCATACACTATTCTCAGAATGACTTGGTTG
AGTACTCACCAGTCACAGAAAAGCATCTTACGGATGGCATGACAGTAAGAGAATTATGCAGTGCTGCCAT
AACCATGAGTGATAACACTGCGGCCAACTTACTTCTGACAACGATCGGAGGACCGAAGGAGCTAACCGCT
TTTTTGCACAACATGGGGGATCATGTAACTCGCCTTGATCGTTGGGAACCGGAGCTGAATGAAGCCATAC
CAAACGACGAGCGTGACACCACGATGCCTGTAGCAATGGCAACAACGTTGCGCAAACTATTAACTGGCGA
ACTACTTACTCTAGCTTCCCGGCAACAATTAATAGACTGGATGGAGGCGGATAAAGTTGCAGGACCACTT
CTGCGCTCGGCCCTTCCGGCTGGCTGGTTTATTGCTGATAAATCTGGAGCCGGTGAGCGTGGGTCTCGCG
GTATCATTGCAGCACTGGGGCCAGATGGTAAGCCCTCCCGTATCGTAGTTATCTACACGACGGGGAGTCA
GGCAACTATGGATGAACGAAATAGACAGATCGCTGAGATAGGTGCCTCACTGATTAAGCATTGGTAACTG
TCAGACCAAGTTTACTCATATATACTTTAGATTGATTTAAAACTTCATTTTTAATTTAAAAGGATCTAGG
TGAAGATCCTTTTTGATAATCTCATGACCAAAATCCCTTAACGTGAGTTTTCGTTCCACTGAGCGTCAGA
CCCCGTAGAAAAGATCAAAGGATCTTCTTGAGATCCTTTTTTTCTGCGCGTAATCTGCTGCTTGCAAACA
AAAAAACCACCGCTACCAGCGGTGGTTTGTTTGCCGGATCAAGAGCTACCAACTCTTTTTCCGAAGGTAA
CTGGCTTCAGCAGAGCGCAGATACCAAATACTGTTCTTCTAGTGTAGCCGTAGTTAGGCCACCACTTCAA
GAACTCTGTAGCACCGCCTACATACCTCGCTCTGCTAATCCTGTTACCAGTGGCTGCTGCCAGTGGCGAT
AAGTCGTGTCTTACCGGGTTGGACTCAAGACGATAGTTACCGGATAAGGCGCAGCGGTCGGGCTGAACGG
GGGGTTCGTGCACACAGCCCAGCTTGGAGCGAACGACCTACACCGAACTGAGATACCTACAGCGTGAGCT
ATGAGAAAGCGCCACGCTTCCCGAAGGGAGAAAGGCGGACAGGTATCCGGTAAGCGGCAGGGTCGGAACA
GGAGAGCGCACGAGGGAGCTTCCAGGGGGAAACGCCTGGTATCTTTATAGTCCTGTCGGGTTTCGCCACC
TCTGACTTGAGCGTCGATTTTTGTGATGCTCGTCAGGGGGGCGGAGCCTATGGAAAAACGCCAGCAACGC
GGCCTTTTTACGGTTCCTGGCCTTTTGCTGGCCTTTTGCTCACATGTTCTTTCCTGCGTTATCCCCTGAT
TCTGTGGATAACCGTATTACCGCCTTTGAGTGAGCTGATACCGCTCGCCGCAGCCGAACGACCGAGCGCA
GCGAGTCAGTGAGCGAGGAAGCGGAAGAGCGCCCAATACGCAAACCGCCTCTCCCCGCGCGTTGGCCGAT
TCATTAATGCAGCTGGCACGACAGGTTTCCCGACTGGAAAGCGGGCAGTGAGCGCAACGCAATTAATGTG
AGTTAGCTCACTCATTAGGCACCCCAGGCTTTACACTTTATGCTTCCGGCTCGTATGTTGTGTGGAATTG
TGAGCGGATAACAATTTCACACAGGAAACAGCTATGACCATGATTACGCCAAGCGCGCAATTAACCCTCA
CTAAAGGGAACAAAAGCTGGAGCTGCAAGCTTAATGTAGTCTTATGCAATACTCTTGTAGTCTTGCAACA
TGGTAACGATGAGTTAGCAACATGCCTTACAAGGAGAGAAAAAGCACCGTGCATGCCGATTGGTGGAAGT
AAGGTGGTACGATCGTGCCTTATTAGGAAGGCAACAGACGGGTCTGACATGGATTGGACGAACCACTGAA
TTGCCGCATTGCAGAGATATTGTATTTAAGTGCCTAGCTCGATACATAAACGGGTCTCTCTGGTTAGACC
AGATCTGAGCCTGGGAGCTCTCTGGCTAACTAGGGAACCCACTGCTTAAGCCTCAATAAAGCTTGCCTTG
AGTGCTTCAAGTAGTGTGTGCCCGTCTGTTGTGTGACTCTGGTAACTAGAGATCCCTCAGACCCTTTTAG
TCAGTGTGGAAAATCTCTAGCAGTGGCGCCCGAACAGGGACTTGAAAGCGAAAGGGAAACCAGAGGAGCT
CTCTCGACGCAGGACTCGGCTTGCTGAAGCGCGCACGGCAAGAGGCGAGGGGCGGCGACTGGTGAGTACG
CCAAAAATTTTGACTAGCGGAGGCTAGAAGGAGAGAGATGGGTGCGAGAGCGTCAGTATTAAGCGGGGGA
GAATTAGATCGCGATGGGAAAAAATTCGGTTAAGGCCAGGGGGAAAGAAAAAATATAAATTAAAACATAT
AGTATGGGCAAGCAGGGAGCTAGAACGATTCGCAGTTAATCCTGGCCTGTTAGAAACATCAGAAGGCTGT
AGACAAATACTGGGACAGCTACAACCATCCCTTCAGACAGGATCAGAAGAACTTAGATCATTATATAATA
CAGTAGCAACCCTCTATTGTGTGCATCAAAGGATAGAGATAAAAGACACCAAGGAAGCTTTAGACAAGAT
AGAGGAAGAGCAAAACAAAAGTAAGACCACCGCACAGCAAGCGGCCGCTGATCTTCAGACCTGGAGGAGG
AGATATGAGGGACAATTGGAGAAGTGAATTATATAAATATAAAGTAGTAAAAATTGAACCATTAGGAGTA
GCACCCACCAAGGCAAAGAGAAGAGTGGTGCAGAGAGAAAAAAGAGCAGTGGGAATAGGAGCTTTGTTCC
TTGGGTTCTTGGGAGCAGCAGGAAGCACTATGGGCGCAGCGTCAATGACGCTGACGGTACAGGCCAGACA
ATTATTGTCTGGTATAGTGCAGCAGCAGAACAATTTGCTGAGGGCTATTGAGGCGCAACAGCATCTGTTG
CAACTCACAGTCTGGGGCATCAAGCAGCTCCAGGCAAGAATCCTGGCTGTGGAAAGATACCTAAAGGATC
AACAGCTCCTGGGGATTTGGGGTTGCTCTGGAAAACTCATTTGCACCACTGCTGTGCCTTGGAATGCTAG
TTGGAGTAATAAATCTCTGGAACAGATTTGGAATCACACGACCTGGATGGAGTGGGACAGAGAAATTAAC
AATTACACAAGCTTAATACACTCCTTAATTGAAGAATCGCAAAACCAGCAAGAAAAGAATGAACAAGAAT
TATTGGAATTAGATAAATGGGCAAGTTTGTGGAATTGGTTTAACATAACAAATTGGCTGTGGTATATAAA
ATTATTCATAATGATAGTAGGAGGCTTGGTAGGTTTAAGAATAGTTTTTGCTGTACTTTCTATAGTGAAT
AGAGTTAGGCAGGGATATTCACCATTATCGTTTCAGACCCACCTCCCAACCCCGAGGGGACCCAGAGAGG
GCCTATTTCCCATGATTCCTTCATATTTGCATATACGATACAAGGCTGTTAGAGAGATAATTAGAATTAA
TTTGACTGTAAACACAAAGATATTAGTACAAAATACGTGACGTAGAAAGTAATAATTTCTTGGGTAGTTT
GCAGTTTTAAAATTATGTTTTAAAATGGACTATCATATGCTTACCGTAACTTGAAAGTATTTCGATTTCT
TGGCTTTATATATCTTGTGGAAAGGACGAAACACCGCTGGGCAGTACCGATAAGCAGTTTTAGAGCTAGA
AATAGCAAGTTAAAATAAGGCTAGTCCGTTATCAACTTGAAAAAGTGGCACCGAGTCGGTGCTTTTTTAA
GCTTGGCGTAACTAGATCTTGAGACAAATGGCAGTATTCATCCACAATTTTAAAAGAAAAGGGGGGATTG
GGGGGTACAGTGCAGGGGAAAGAATAGTAGACATAATAGCAACAGACATACAAACTAAAGAATTACAAAA
ACAAATTACAAAAATTCAAAATTTTCGGGTTTATTACAGGGACAGCAGAGATCCACTTTGGCGCCGGCTC
GAGGGGG
