>Addgene plasmid #75525 | VRK1 gRNA (BRDN0001149172) | depositor partial sequence | sequence record 142985 | Target Sequence
CTGGGCAGTACCGATAAGCA
