>Addgene plasmid #75525 | VRK1 gRNA (BRDN0001149172) | addgene partial sequence | sequence record 184053 | hU6-F
TAGAAAGTAATAATTTCTTGGGTAGTTTGCAGTTTTAAAATTATGTTTTAAAATGGACTATCATATGCTT
ACCGTAACTTGAAAGTATTTCGATTTCTTGGCTTTATATATCTTGTGGAAAGGACGAAACACCGCTGGGC
AGTACCGATAAGCAGTTTTAGAGCTAGAAATAGCAAGTTAAAATAAGGCTAGTCCGTTATCAACTTGAAA
AAGTGGCACCGAGTCGGTGCTTTTTTAAGCTTGGCGTAACTAGATCTTGAGACAAATGGCAGTATTCATC
CACAATTTTAAAAGAAAAGGGGGGATTGGGGGGTACAGTGCAGGGGAAAGAATAGTAGACATAATAGCAA
CAGACATACAAACTAAAGAATTACAAAAACAAATTACAAAAATTCAAAATTTTCGGGTTTATTACAGGGA
CAGCAGAGATCCACTTTGGCGCCGGCTCGAGGGGGCCCGGGTGCAAAGATGGATAAAGTTTTAAACAGAG
AGGAATCTTTGCAGCTAATGGACCTTCTAGGTCTTGAAAGGAGTGGGAATTGGCTCCGGTGCCCGTCAGT
GGGCAGAGCG
